Addgene plasmid #216833: pCMV-3*HA-Palmd
Depositing lab: Yuxuan Guo. Publication: In vivo proximity proteomics uncovers palmdelphin (PALMD) as a Z-disc-associated mitigator of isoproterenol-induced cardiac injury. Guo CT, Jardin BD, Lin JS, Ambroise RL, Wang Z, Yang LZ, Mazumdar N, Lu FJ, Ma Q, Cao YP, Liu CZ, Li KL, Liu XJ, Lan F, Zhao MM, Xiao H, Dong ED, Pu WT, Guo YX. Acta Pharmacol Sin. 2024 Jul 23. doi: 10.1038/s41401-024-01348-y. PubMed 39043970.
Backbone
  Vector backbone: pHA-ACTC1-R64D
  Backbone size w/o insert (bp): 2403
  Vector type: Mammalian Expression
Growth in bacteria
  Bacterial resistance: Ampicillin, 100 μg/mL
  Growth temperature: 37°C
  Growth strain: NEB Stable
  Copy number: High Copy
Gene/Insert
  Gene/Insert name: Palmd (mus musculus) (alt name: palmdelphin)
  Species: M. musculus (mouse)
  Insert size (bp): 1653
  Entrez Gene: Palmd (a.k.a. 4631423C22Rik, PALML)
  Tag / fusion protein: HA (N terminal on insert)
Terms and licenses: Academic/Nonprofit Terms; Industry Terms: Not Available to Industry
Depositor comments: Please visit https://doi.org/10.1101/2023.12.06.570334 for bioRxiv preprint.
How to cite: pCMV-3*HA-Palmd was a gift from Yuxuan Guo (Addgene plasmid # 216833 ; http://n2t.net/addgene:216833 ; RRID:Addgene_216833)
