[The description below was written by a language model from this plasmid's Addgene catalogue record and pLannotate feature annotations shown in this document.]
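Description:
pCMV-3*HA-Palmd is a mammalian expression plasmid for producing mouse palmdelphin (Palmd) with an N-terminal triple HA epitope tag. It was built on a backbone recorded as pHA-ACTC1-R64D, and its layout resembles a pcDNA3-type vector. It replicates in E. coli from a high-copy ColE1/pUC-type origin and is selected with ampicillin through the bla (AmpR) gene and its own promoter. An f1 phage origin is also present. The catalogue gives a backbone size of about 2.4 kb, but the sequenced plasmid is 7,107 nt, so with a 1,653 bp insert the listed backbone figure appears to understate the actual vector.

The expression cassette begins with the human cytomegalovirus immediate early enhancer and promoter. A T7 promoter follows, which could support in vitro transcription. Next come the 3xHA coding sequence and the full-length Palmd open reading frame, and the cassette ends with the bovine growth hormone polyadenylation signal. A second, independent cassette uses the SV40 enhancer/early promoter to drive the neo (nptII) gene with an SV40 poly(A) signal, which would allow G418 selection of stably transfected mammalian cells. The annotation also reports several short fragments (HIV-1 5' LTR, ble, lacI, bom, and lac promoter/operator elements) that look like backbone remnants or partial matches rather than functional parts.

The HA tag allows the expressed protein to be detected, localised or immunoprecipitated with anti-HA antibodies. The associated publication identifies PALMD as a Z-disc-associated protein that mitigates isoproterenol-induced cardiac injury, which is consistent with using this plasmid to overexpress tagged PALMD in cultured cells.
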