Features (pLannotate 1.2.2; 21 found; start..end, strand, type, name):
    304..1164    -  CDS            AmpR: β-lactamase; bla; confers resistance to ampicillin, carbenicillin, and related antibiotics
   1165..1269    -  promoter       AmpR promoter: bla
   1328..1380    -  misc_feature   bom (fragment): basis of mobility region from pBR322
   1535..1914    +  enhancer       CMV enhancer: human cytomegalovirus immediate early enhancer
   1915..2118    +  promoter       CMV promoter: human cytomegalovirus (CMV) immediate early promoter
   2114..2147    +  LTR            5' LTR (truncated) (fragment): truncated 5' long terminal repeat (LTR) from HIV-1
   2163..2181    +  promoter       T7 promoter: promoter for bacteriophage T7 RNA polymerase
   2214..2303    +  CDS            3xHA: three tandem HA epitope tags
   2310..3962    +  CDS            Palmd: PALMD_MOUSE - Experimental evidence at protein level: Swiss-Prot protein existence level 1. From Mus musculus (Mouse).
   4004..4228    +  polyA_signal   bGH poly(A) signal: bovine growth hormone polyadenylation signal
   4232..4253    +  promoter       SV40 promoter (fragment): SV40 enhancer and early promoter
   4274..4702    +  rep_origin     f1 ori (sequence partly withheld): f1 bacteriophage origin of replication; arrow indicates direction of (+) strand synthesis
   4716..5045    +  promoter       SV40 promoter: SV40 enhancer and early promoter
   5112..5903    +  CDS            neo: KKA2_KLEPN - Also known as kan, nptII. Experimental evidence at protein level: Swiss-Prot protein existence level 1. Resistance to kanamycin, neomycin, paromomycin, ribostamycin, butirosin and gentamicin B. From Klebsiella pneumoniae.
   5927..6085    +  CDS            ble (fragment): BLE_KLEPN - Experimental evidence at protein level: Swiss-Prot protein existence level 1. Binding protein with a strong affinity to the bleomycin family of antibiotics. Binds to CL990; an antimitotic-antibiotic compound. From Klebsiella pneumoniae.
   6080..6201    +  polyA_signal   SV40 poly(A) signal: SV40 polyadenylation signal
   6274..6290    -  protein_bind   lac operator: The lac repressor binds to the lac operator to inhibit transcription in E. coli. This inhibition can be relieved by adding lactose or isopropyl-β-D-thiogalactopyranoside (IPTG). lac repressor encoded by lacI
   6298..6328    -  promoter       lac promoter: promoter for the E. coli lac operon
   6343..6364    -  protein_bind   CAP binding site: CAP binding activates transcription in the presence of cAMP. E. coli catabolite activator protein
   6377..6469    -  CDS            lacI (fragment): lac repressor; lacI; The lac repressor binds to the lac operator to inhibit transcription in E. coli. This inhibition can be relieved by adding lactose or isopropyl-β-D-thiogalactopyranoside (IPTG).
   6652..133     -  rep_origin     ori (across the origin): high-copy-number ColE1/pMB1/pBR322/pUC origin of replication
>Addgene plasmid #216833 | pCMV-3*HA-Palmd | addgene full sequence | sequence record 429372 | Addgene NGS Result
CTGCGCTCTGCTGAAGCCAGTTACCTTCGGAAAAAGAGTTGGTAGCTCTTGATCCGGCAAACAAACCACC
GCTGGTAGCGGTGGTTTTTTTGTTTGCAAGCAGCAGATTACGCGCAGAAAAAAAGGATCTCAAGAAGATC
CTTTGATCTTTTCTACGGGGTCTGACGCTCAGTGGAACGAAAACTCACGTTAAGGGATTTTGGTCATGAG
ATTATCAAAAAGGATCTTCACCTAGATCCTTTTAAATTAAAAATGAAGTTTTAAATCAATCTAAAGTATA
TATGAGTAAACTTGGTCTGACAGTTACCAATGCTTAATCAGTGAGGCACCTATCTCAGCGATCTGTCTAT
TTCGTTCATCCATAGTTGCCTGACTCCCCGTCGTGTAGATAACTACGATACGGGAGGGCTTACCATCTGG
CCCCAGTGCTGCAATGATACCGCGAGACCCACGCTCACCGGCTCCAGATTTATCAGCAATAAACCAGCCA
GCCGGAAGGGCCGAGCGCAGAAGTGGTCCTGCAACTTTATCCGCCTCCATCCAGTCTATTAATTGTTGCC
GGGAAGCTAGAGTAAGTAGTTCGCCAGTTAATAGTTTGCGCAACGTTGTTGCCATTGCTACAGGCATCGT
GGTGTCACGCTCGTCGTTTGGTATGGCTTCATTCAGCTCCGGTTCCCAACGATCAAGGCGAGTTACATGA
TCCCCCATGTTGTGCAAAAAAGCGGTTAGCTCCTTCGGTCCTCCGATCGTTGTCAGAAGTAAGTTGGCCG
CAGTGTTATCACTCATGGTTATGGCAGCACTGCATAATTCTCTTACTGTCATGCCATCCGTAAGATGCTT
TTCTGTGACTGGTGAGTACTCAACCAAGTCATTCTGAGAATAGTGTATGCGGCGACCGAGTTGCTCTTGC
CCGGCGTCAATACGGGATAATACCGCGCCACATAGCAGAACTTTAAAAGTGCTCATCATTGGAAAACGTT
CTTCGGGGCGAAAACTCTCAAGGATCTTACCGCTGTTGAGATCCAGTTCGATGTAACCCACTCGTGCACC
CAACTGATCTTCAGCATCTTTTACTTTCACCAGCGTTTCTGGGTGAGCAAAAACAGGAAGGCAAAATGCC
GCAAAAAAGGGAATAAGGGCGACACGGAAATGTTGAATACTCATACTCTTCCTTTTTCAATATTATTGAA
GCATTTATCAGGGTTATTGTCTCATGAGCGGATACATATTTGAATGTATTTAGAAAAATAAACAAATAGG
GGTTCCGCGCACATTTCCCCGAAAAGTGCCACCTGACGTCGACGGATCGGGAGATCTCCCGATCCCCTAT
GGTGCACTCTCAGTACAATCTGCTCTGATGCCGCATAGTTAAGCCAGTATCTGCTCCCTGCTTGTGTGTT
GGAGGTCGCTGAGTAGTGCGCGAGCAAAATTTAAGCTACAACAAGGCAAGGCTTGACCGACAATTGCATG
AAGAATCTGCTTAGGGTTAGGCGTTTTGCGCTGCTTCGCGATGTACGGGCCAGATATACGCGTTGACATT
GATTATTGACTAGTTATTAATAGTAATCAATTACGGGGTCATTAGTTCATAGCCCATATATGGAGTTCCG
CGTTACATAACTTACGGTAAATGGCCCGCCTGGCTGACCGCCCAACGACCCCCGCCCATTGACGTCAATA
ATGACGTATGTTCCCATAGTAACGCCAATAGGGACTTTCCATTGACGTCAATGGGTGGAGTATTTACGGT
AAACTGCCCACTTGGCAGTACATCAAGTGTATCATATGCCAAGTACGCCCCCTATTGACGTCAATGACGG
TAAATGGCCCGCCTGGCATTATGCCCAGTACATGACCTTATGGGACTTTCCTACTTGGCAGTACATCTAC
GTATTAGTCATCGCTATTACCATGGTGATGCGGTTTTGGCAGTACATCAATGGGCGTGGATAGCGGTTTG
ACTCACGGGGATTTCCAAGTCTCCACCCCATTGACGTCAATGGGAGTTTGTTTTGGCACCAAAATCAACG
GGACTTTCCAAAATGTCGTAACAACTCCGCCCCATTGACGCAAATGGGCGGTAGGCGTGTACGGTGGGAG
GTCTATATAAGCAGAGCTCTCTGGCTAACTAGAGAACCCACTGCTTACTGGCTTATCGAAATTAATACGA
CTCACTATAGGGAGACCCAAGCTGGCTAGCCACCATGGCCGTTTACCCATACGATGTTCCTGACTATGCG
GGCTATCCCTATGACGTCCCGGACTATGCAGGATCCTATCCATATGACGTTCCAGATTACGCTACCGGTA
TGGAAGAAGCTGAGCTGGTGAAGGGAAGACTCCAGGCCATCACTGACAAAAGAAAGATACAGGAAGAAAT
CTCACAGAAGCGTCTGAAAATAGAGGAAGAAAAATTGAAACACCAACATCTGAAGAAAAAAGCCCTGAGG
GAGAAATGGCTCCTGGATGGAATCGGCAGTGGAAAAGAACACGAAGAGATGAAGAAGCAAAATCAGCAAG
ACCAGCACCAGACCCAGGTTCTAGAGCAAAGCATCCTCAGGCTTGAGAAAGAGATCCAAGATCTTGAAAA
GGCTGAACTGCAAATCTCAGCCAACGAAGAGGCAATTCTGAAGAAGCTAAAGTCGATCGAGAAGACCACA
GAAGACATAATAAGATCCGTGAAGGTGGAAAAGGAAGAAAACCCAGAAGAGTCAATCGAGGACATCTATG
CTAATATCCCTGACCTTCCAAGTTCCTACATACCTTCCCGATTAAGAAAGGAAAGAAACGAAGGACCAGA
TGACGAACAAAACAGAAAAGCTTTGTATGCCATGGAAATTAAAGTTGAAAAAGATTTGAAGACTGGAGAG
AGCGTAGTTCTGTCTTCAATACCGCTGCCATCTGATGACTTTAAAAGCACAGGGATAAAAGTGTATGAGG
ACCGGCAGAAATCAGTCTATGCTGTTAGCTCCAATCAGAACACAACCTACAATGGCACCGACGGCCTCGC
ACCTGTCGAAGTGGAGGATCTCCTAAGACAAGCCTCAGAGAGGAACTCTAAATCGCCCACAGAGTACCAT
GAGCCAGTGTACGCCAATCCGTTTTGCAGGCCTGTGACCCCACAGAGAGAAAGAGTCATAAGCCCTGGAC
CAAATTTTCAAGAAAGGATAATGATGAAAACGAACGGACTGGGCAACCATGCAAATGAATCTGCGCACAA
TATGACCGACGGGCTCTCAGAGAGGAGAAGCAACGGTCCCACTCACACCAGTCCCACTCGGCCAACACCT
CAGCCCCGATCAATGGTTCAGCAAGTGGAAGAGATGGTCCACACCCAACAAAAGAGGATGGCAAGCCCTT
GGGAAGAATCCAGCAACAGGCAAAACGAACACGAAGTTTCTCCAAGGATGGAACTGAGCCCCAGCAGAGC
AAGCCCTGGGAAATCGGGACCCCAGTGTTCTTCACCCACTTGCCAGGAGGAGACAGAAGATGTCAGATAT
AACATCGTTCATTCCCTGCCTTCTGATGTGGATGACACAGAACCTGTAACAATGATTTTCATGGGGTATC
AGCAGGCAGATGATAATGAGGAAGAAAAGAAGCTTTTGACAGGCTACGACGGGGTCATCCACGCTGAGCT
CGTTGTGATTGATGACGAGGCGGAGGATAATGAAGGACAAACCGAGAGGCCATCCTACCATCCCGTAGCT
CCCTACAGTCAGGTTTACCAGCCACCCAAACCAACCCCACTTCCTAGAAAGAGAGCGGAAGTTAGGCCGT
ATGAAAACACAAACCATAAATCTCCTCACAAAAATTCCATCTCTCTGAAAGAGCAAGAGGAACGCTTAGG
CAGCCCTGCCCGGCACTCTCCCCTGGATGTCCCAGTAGCTGGAGACGGGACTGAGGATCCTTCCTTAACA
GCTTTAAGAATAAGAATGGCCAAGCTGGGGAAAAAGGTGATCTAGGGTACCAAGCTTAAGTTTAAACCGC
TGATCAGCCTCGACTGTGCCTTCTAGTTGCCAGCCATCTGTTGTTTGCCCCTCCCCCGTGCCTTCCTTGA
CCCTGGAAGGTGCCACTCCCACTGTCCTTTCCTAATAAAATGAGGAAATTGCATCGCATTGTCTGAGTAG
GTGTCATTCTATTCTGGGGGGTGGGGTGGGGCAGGACAGCAAGGGGGAGGATTGGGAAGACAATAGCAGG
CATGCTGGGGATGCGGTGGGCTCTATGGCTTCTGAGGCGGAAAGAACCAGCTGGGGCTCTAGGGGGTATC
CCC
[124 nt withheld, positions 4274-4397]
C
[91 nt withheld, positions 4399-4489]
A
[49 nt withheld, positions 4491-4539]
CCTTTGACGTTGGAGTCCACGTTCTTT
[37 nt withheld, positions 4567-4603]
ACCCTATCTCGGTCTATTCTTTTGATTTATAAGGGATTTTGCCGATTTCGGCCTATTGGTTAAAAAATGA
GCTGATTTAACAAAAATTTAACGCGAATTAATTCTGTGGAATGTGTGTCAGTTAGGGTGTGGAAAGTCCC
CAGGCTCCCCAGCAGGCAGAAGTATGCAAAGCATGCATCTCAATTAGTCAGCAACCAGGTGTGGAAAGTC
CCCAGGCTCCCCAGCAGGCAGAAGTATGCAAAGCATGCATCTCAATTAGTCAGCAACCATAGTCCCGCCC
CTAACTCCGCCCATCCCGCCCCTAACTCCGCCCAGTTCCGCCCATTCTCCGCCCCATGGCTGACTAATTT
TTTTTATTTATGCAGAGGCCGAGGCCGCCTCTGCCTCTGAGCTATTCCAGAAGTAGTGAGGAGGCTTTTT
TGGAGGCCTAGGCTTTTGCAAAAAGCTCCCGGGAGCTTGTATATCCATTTTCGGATCTGATCAAGAGACA
GGATGAGGATCGTTTCGCATGATTGAACAAGATGGATTGCACGCAGGTTCTCCGGCCGCTTGGGTGGAGA
GGCTATTCGGCTATGACTGGGCACAACAGACAATCGGCTGCTCTGATGCCGCCGTGTTCCGGCTGTCAGC
GCAGGGGCGCCCGGTTCTTTTTGTCAAGACCGACCTGTCCGGTGCCCTGAATGAACTGCAGGACGAGGCA
GCGCGGCTATCGTGGCTGGCCACGACGGGCGTTCCTTGCGCAGCTGTGCTCGACGTTGTCACTGAAGCGG
GAAGGGACTGGCTGCTATTGGGCGAAGTGCCGGGGCAGGATCTCCTGTCATCTCACCTTGCTCCTGCCGA
GAAAGTATCCATCATGGCTGATGCAATGCGGCGGCTGCATACGCTTGATCCGGCTACCTGCCCATTCGAC
CACCAAGCGAAACATCGCATCGAGCGAGCACGTACTCGGATGGAAGCCGGTCTTGTCGATCAGGATGATC
TGGACGAAGAGCATCAGGGGCTCGCGCCAGCCGAACTGTTCGCCAGGCTCAAGGCGCGCATGCCCGACGG
CGAGGATCTCGTCGTGACCCATGGCGATGCCTGCTTGCCGAATATCATGGTGGAAAATGGCCGCTTTTCT
GGATTCATCGACTGTGGCCGGCTGGGTGTGGCGGACCGCTATCAGGACATAGCGTTGGCTACCCGTGATA
TTGCTGAAGAGCTTGGCGGCGAATGGGCTGACCGCTTCCTCGTGCTTTACGGTATCGCCGCTCCCGATTC
GCAGCGCATCGCCTTCTATCGCCTTCTTGACGAGTTCTTCTGAGCGGGACTCTGGGGTTCGAAATGACCG
ACCAAGCGACGCCCAACCTGCCATCACGAGATTTCGATTCCACCGCCGCCTTCTATGAAAGGTTGGGCTT
CGGAATCGTTTTCCGGGACGCCGGCTGGATGATCCTCCAGCGCGGGGATCTCATGCTGGAGTTCTTCGCC
CACCCCAACTTGTTTATTGCAGCTTATAATGGTTACAAATAAAGCAATAGCATCACAAATTTCACAAATA
AAGCATTTTTTTCACTGCATTCTAGTTGTGGTTTGTCCAAACTCATCAATGTATCTTATCATGTCTGTAT
ACCGTCGACCTCTAGCTAGAGCTTGGCGTAATCATGGTCATAGCTGTTTCCTGTGTGAAATTGTTATCCG
CTCACAATTCCACACAACATACGAGCCGGAAGCATAAAGTGTAAAGCCTGGGGTGCCTAATGAGTGAGCT
AACTCACATTAATTGCGTTGCGCTCACTGCCCGCTTTCCAGTCGGGAAACCTGTCGTGCCAGCTGCATTA
ATGAATCGGCCAACGCGCGGGGAGAGGCGGTTTGCGTATTGGGCGCTCTTCCGCTTCCTCGCTCACTGAC
TCGCTGCGCTCGGTCGTTCGGCTGCGGCGAGCGGTATCAGCTCACTCAAAGGCGGTAATACGGTTATCCA
CAGAATCAGGGGATAACGCAGGAAAGAACATGTGAGCAAAAGGCCAGCAAAAGGCCAGGAACCGTAAAAA
GGCCGCGTTGCTGGCGTTTTTCCATAGGCTCCGCCCCCCTGACGAGCATCACAAAAATCGACGCTCAAGT
CAGAGGTGGCGAAACCCGACAGGACTATAAAGATACCAGGCGTTTCCCCCTGGAAGCTCCCTCGTGCGCT
CTCCTGTTCCGACCCTGCCGCTTACCGGATACCTGTCCGCCTTTCTCCCTTCGGGAAGCGTGGCGCTTTC
TCATAGCTCACGCTGTAGGTATCTCAGTTCGGTGTAGGTCGTTCGCTCCAAGCTGGGCTGTGTGCACGAA
CCCCCCGTTCAGCCCGACCGCTGCGCCTTATCCGGTAACTATCGTCTTGAGTCCAACCCGGTAAGACACG
ACTTATCGCCACTGGCAGCAGCCACTGGTAACAGGATTAGCAGAGCGAGGTATGTAGGCGGTGCTACAGA
GTTCTTGAAGTGGTGGCCTAACTACGGCTACACTAGAAGAACAGTATTTGGTAT
